Addgene plasmid #50855: pcDNA3.1 human cofilin S3E
Purpose: expresses psuedo-phosporylated, non-activatable cofilin in mammalian cells
Depositing lab: James Bamburg. Depositing organization: Colorado State University, Fort Collins. Publication: Cdc42 regulates cofilin during the establishment of neuronal polarity. Garvalov BK, Flynn KC, Neukirchen D, Meyn L, Teusch N, Wu X, Brakebusch C, Bamburg JR, Bradke F. J Neurosci. 2007 Nov 28;27(48):13117-29. 10.1523/JNEUROSCI.3322-07.2007 PubMed 18045906.
Backbone
  Vector backbone: pcDNA3.1(-)
  Backbone manufacturer: Invitrogen
  Backbone size w/o insert (bp): 5428
  Total vector size (bp): 5912
  Vector type: Mammalian Expression
  Selectable markers: Neomycin (select with G418)
Growth in bacteria
  Bacterial resistance: Ampicillin, 100 μg/mL
  Growth temperature: 37°C
  Growth strain: DH5alpha
  Copy number: High Copy
Gene/Insert
  Gene/Insert name: cofilin 1 S3E (alt name: CFL1)
  Species: H. sapiens (human)
  Insert size (bp): 500
  Mutation: S3E psuedo-phosporylated, non-activatable
  Entrez Gene: CFL1 (a.k.a. CFL, HEL-S-15, cofilin)
  Promoter: CMV
  Cloning method: Restriction Enzyme; 5′ cloning site EcoRI (not destroyed); 3′ cloning site KpnI (not destroyed)
  Sequencing primers: 5′ CMV-F; 3′ BGHrev
Terms and licenses: Academic/Nonprofit Terms; Industry Terms
Depositor comments: Human cofilin 1 cDNA was PCRed with a 5' primer that had an EcoRI, while the 3' primer had KpnI and EcoRV. EcoRI and KpnI were then used to ligate into pcDNA3.1- (leaving the EcoRV on the 3’ end of the insert).
How to cite: pcDNA3.1 human cofilin S3E was a gift from James Bamburg (Addgene plasmid # 50855 ; http://n2t.net/addgene:50855 ; RRID:Addgene_50855)
