[The description below was written by a language model from this plasmid's Addgene catalogue record.]
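Description:
pcDNA3.1 human cofilin S3E is a mammalian expression plasmid built on the Invitrogen pcDNA3.1(-) backbone, with a total size of about 5.9 kb. It is maintained in E. coli as a high-copy plasmid under ampicillin selection, and it carries a neomycin resistance marker so that transfected mammalian cells can be selected with G418, for example to derive stable lines. No feature table accompanies the record, so the other backbone elements are not itemised. The BGH reverse sequencing primer listed is consistent with the bovine growth hormone polyadenylation region that normally lies downstream of the cloning site in this vector family.

The payload is an approximately 500 bp human cofilin 1 (CFL1) cDNA driven by the strong constitutive CMV promoter. The cDNA was amplified by PCR and ligated between the EcoRI and KpnI sites, both of which remain intact. An additional EcoRV site introduced by the 3′ primer is retained at the end of the insert. No epitope tag or fluorescent fusion is recorded.

The insert carries the S3E substitution, which replaces serine 3 with glutamate. Serine 3 is the regulatory site whose phosphorylation switches off cofilin's actin-binding and filament-severing activity. The acidic residue mimics the phosphorylated state and cannot be removed by phosphatases, so the protein is described as pseudo-phosphorylated and non-activatable. The construct is therefore used as an inactive cofilin control or comparator in studies of actin dynamics. The associated publication concerns Cdc42 regulation of cofilin during the establishment of neuronal polarity.
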