>Addgene plasmid #50855 | pcDNA3.1 human cofilin S3E | addgene partial sequence | sequence record 78919 | CMV-F 5'-CGCAAATGGGCGGTAGGCGTG-3'
TAGGGAGACCCAAGCTGGCTAGCGTTTAAACGGGCCCTCTAGACTCGAGCGGCCGCCACTGTGCTGGATA
TCTGCAGAATTCACCACCATGGCCGAAGGTGTGGCTGTCTCTGATGGTGTCATCAAGGTGTTCAACGACA
TGAAGGTGCGTAAGTCTTCAACGCCAGAGGAGGTGAAGAAGCGCAAGAAGGCGGTGCTCTTCTGCCTGAG
TGAGGACAAGAAGAACATCATCCTGGAGGAGGGCAAGGAGATCCTGGTGGGCGATGTGGGCCAGACTGTC
GACGATCCCTACGCCACCTTTGTCAAGATGCTGCCAGATAAGGACTGCCGCTATGCCCTCTATGATGCAA
CCTATGAGACCAAGGAGAGCAAGAAGGAGGATCTGGTGTTTATCTTCTGGGCCCCCGAGTCTGCGCCCCT
TAAGAGCAAAATGATTTATGCCAGCTCCAAGGACGCCATCAAGAAGAAGCTGACAGGGATCAAGCATGAA
TTGCAAGCAAACTGCTACGAGGAGGTCAAGGACCGCTGCACCCTGGCAGAGAAGCTGGGGGGCAGTGCGG
TCATCTCCCTGGAGGGCAAGCCTTTGTGAGGATATCGGTACCAAGCTTAAGTTTAAACCGCTGATCAGCC
TCGACTGTGCCTTCTAGTTGCCAGCCATCTGTTGTTTGCCCCTCCCCCCGTGCCTTCCTTGACCCTGGAA
GGTGCCACTCCCACTGTCCTTTCCTAATAAAATGAGGAAATTGCATCGCATTGTCTGAGTAGGTGTCATT
CTATTCTGGGGGGGTGGGGGTGGGGCAGGACAGCAAGGGGGAGGATTGGGAAGACAATAGCAGGCATGCT
GGGGATGCGGTGGGCTCTATGGCTTCTGAGGCGGA
